>Addgene plasmid #76916 | DGKB gRNA (BRDN0001145601) | addgene full sequence | sequence record 186756 | Addgene Assembled Sequence
CCCGGGTGCAAAGATGGATAAAGTTTTAAACAGAGAGGAATCTTTGCAGCTAATGGACCTTCTAGGTCTT
GAAAGGAGTGGGAATTGGCTCCGGTGCCCGTCAGTGGGCAGAGCGCACATCGCCCACAGTCCCCGAGAAG
TTGGGGGGAGGGGTCGGCAATTGATCCGGTGCCTAGAGAAGGTGGCGCGGGGTAAACTGGGAAAGTGATG
TCGTGTACTGGCTCCGCCTTTTTCCCGAGGGTGGGGGAGAACCGTATATAAGTGCAGTAGTCGCCGTGAA
CGTTCTTTTTCGCAACGGGTTTGCCGCCAGAACACAGGTAAGTGCCGTGTGTGGTTCCCGCGGGCCTGGC
CTCTTTACGGGTTATGGCCCTTGCGTGCCTTGAATTACTTCCACCTGGCTGCAGTACGTGATTCTTGATC
CCGAGCTTCGGGTTGGAAGTGGGTGGGAGAGTTCGAGGCCTTGCGCTTAAGGAGCCCCTTCGCCTCGTGC
TTGAGTTGAGGCCTGGCCTGGGCGCTGGGGCCGCCGCGTGCGAATCTGGTGGCACCTTCGCGCCTGTCTC
GCTGCTTTCGATAAGTCTCTAGCCATTTAAAATTTTTGATGACCTGCTGCGACGCTTTTTTTCTGGCAAG
ATAGTCTTGTAAATGCGGGCCAAGATCTGCACACTGGTATTTCGGTTTTTGGGGCCGCGGGCGGCGACGG
GGCCCGTGCGTCCCAGCGCACATGTTCGGCGAGGCGGGGCCTGCGAGCGCGGCCACCGAGAATCGGACGG
GGGTAGTCTCAAGCTGGCCGGCCTGCTCTGGTGCCTGGCCTCGCGCCGCCGTGTATCGCCCCGCCCTGGG
CGGCAAGGCTGGCCCGGTCGGCACCAGTTGCGTGAGCGGAAAGATGGCCGCTTCCCGGCCCTGCTGCAGG
GAGCTCAAAATGGAGGACGCGGCGCTCGGGAGAGCGGGCGGGTGAGTCACCCACACAAAGGAAAAGGGCC
TTTCCGTCCTCAGCCGTCGCTTCATGTGACTCCACGGAGTACCGGGCGCCGTCCAGGCACCTCGATTAGT
TCTCGAGCTTTTGGAGTACGTCGTCTTTAGGTTGGGGGGAGGGGTTTTATGCGATGGAGTTTCCCCACAC
TGAGTGGGTGGAGACTGAAGTTAGGCCAGCTTGGCACTTGATGTAATTCTCCTTGGAATTTGCCCTTTTT
GAGTTTGGATCTTGGTTCATTCTCAAGCCTCAGACAGTGGTTCAAAGTTTTTTTCTTCCATTTCAGGTGT
CGTGACGTACGGCCACCATGACCGAGTACAAGCCCACGGTGCGCCTCGCCACCCGCGACGACGTCCCCAG
GGCCGTACGCACCCTCGCCGCCGCGTTCGCCGACTACCCCGCCACGCGCCACACCGTCGATCCGGACCGC
CACATCGAGCGGGTCACCGAGCTGCAAGAACTCTTCCTCACGCGCGTCGGGCTCGACATCGGCAAGGTGT
GGGTCGCGGACGACGGCGCCGCCGTGGCGGTCTGGACCACGCCGGAGAGCGTCGAAGCGGGGGCGGTGTT
CGCCGAGATCGGCCCGCGCATGGCCGAGTTGAGCGGTTCCCGGCTGGCCGCGCAGCAACAGATGGAAGGC
CTCCTGGCGCCGCACCGGCCCAAGGAGCCCGCGTGGTTCCTGGCCACCGTCGGAGTCTCGCCCGACCACC
AGGGCAAGGGTCTGGGCAGCGCCGTCGTGCTCCCCGGAGTGGAGGCGGCCGAGCGCGCCGGGGTGCCCGC
CTTCCTGGAGACCTCCGCGCCCCGCAACCTCCCCTTCTACGAGCGGCTCGGCTTCACCGTCACCGCCGAC
GTCGAGGTGCCCGAAGGACCGCGCACCTGGTGCATGACCCGCAAGCCCGGTGCCTGAACGCGTTAAGTCG
ACAATCAACCTCTGGATTACAAAATTTGTGAAAGATTGACTGGTATTCTTAACTATGTTGCTCCTTTTAC
GCTATGTGGATACGCTGCTTTAATGCCTTTGTATCATGCTATTGCTTCCCGTATGGCTTTCATTTTCTCC
TCCTTGTATAAATCCTGGTTGCTGTCTCTTTATGAGGAGTTGTGGCCCGTTGTCAGGCAACGTGGCGTGG
TGTGCACTGTGTTTGCTGACGCAACCCCCACTGGTTGGGGCATTGCCACCACCTGTCAGCTCCTTTCCGG
GACTTTCGCTTTCCCCCTCCCTATTGCCACGGCGGAACTCATCGCCGCCTGCCTTGCCCGCTGCTGGACA
GGGGCTCGGCTGTTGGGCACTGACAATTCCGTGGTGTTGTCGGGGAAATCATCGTCCTTTCCTTGGCTGC
TCGCCTGTGTTGCCACCTGGATTCTGCGCGGGACGTCCTTCTGCTACGTCCCTTCGGCCCTCAATCCAGC
GGACCTTCCTTCCCGCGGCCTGCTGCCGGCTCTGCGGCCTCTTCCGCGTCTTCGCCTTCGCCCTCAGACG
AGTCGGATCTCCCTTTGGGCCGCCTCCCCGCGTCGACTTTAAGACCAATGACTTACAAGGCAGCTGTAGA
TCTTAGCCACTTTTTAAAAGAAAAGGGGGGACTGGAAGGGCTAATTCACTCCCAACGAAGACAAGATCTG
CTTTTTGCTTGTACTGGGTCTCTCTGGTTAGACCAGATCTGAGCCTGGGAGCTCTCTGGCTAACTAGGGA
ACCCACTGCTTAAGCCTCAATAAAGCTTGCCTTGAGTGCTTCAAGTAGTGTGTGCCCGTCTGTTGTGTGA
CTCTGGTAACTAGAGATCCCTCAGACCCTTTTAGTCAGTGTGGAAAATCTCTAGCAGTACGTATAGTAGT
TCATGTCATCTTATTATTCAGTATTTATAACTTGCAAAGAAATGAATATCAGAGAGTGAGAGGAACTTGT
TTATTGCAGCTTATAATGGTTACAAATAAAGCAATAGCATCACAAATTTCACAAATAAAGCATTTTTTTC
ACTGCATTCTAGTTGTGGTTTGTCCAAACTCATCAATGTATCTTATCATGTCTGGCTCTAGCTATCCCGC
CCCTAACTCCGCCCATCCCGCCCCTAACTCCGCCCAGTTCCGCCCATTCTCCGCCCCATGGCTGACTAAT
TTTTTTTATTTATGCAGAGGCCGAGGCCGCCTCGGCCTCTGAGCTATTCCAGAAGTAGTGAGGAGGCTTT
TTTGGAGGCCTAGGGACGTACCCAATTCGCCCTATAGTGAGTCGTATTACGCGCGCTCACTGGCCGTCGT
TTTACAACGTCGTGACTGGGAAAACCCTGGCGTTACCCAACTTAATCGCCTTGCAGCACATCCCCCTTTC
GCCAGCTGGCGTAATAGCGAAGAGGCCCGCACCGATCGCCCTTCCCAACAGTTGCGCAGCCTGAATGGCG
AATGGG
[124 nt withheld, positions 3367-3490]
C
[91 nt withheld, positions 3492-3582]
A
[49 nt withheld, positions 3584-3632]
CCTTTGACGTTGGAGTCCACGTTCTTT
[37 nt withheld, positions 3660-3696]
ACCCTATCTCGGTCTATTCTTTTGATTTATAAGGGATTTTGCCGATTTCGGCCTATTGGTTAAAAAATGA
GCTGATTTAACAAAAATTTAACGCGAATTTTAACAAAATATTAACGCTTACAATTTAGGTGGCACTTTTC
GGGGAAATGTGCGCGGAACCCCTATTTGTTTATTTTTCTAAATACATTCAAATATGTATCCGCTCATGAG
ACAATAACCCTGATAAATGCTTCAATAATATTGAAAAAGGAAGAGTATGAGTATTCAACATTTCCGTGTC
GCCCTTATTCCCTTTTTTGCGGCATTTTGCCTTCCTGTTTTTGCTCACCCAGAAACGCTGGTGAAAGTAA
AAGATGCTGAAGATCAGTTGGGTGCACGAGTGGGTTACATCGAACTGGATCTCAACAGCGGTAAGATCCT
TGAGAGTTTTCGCCCCGAAGAACGTTTTCCAATGATGAGCACTTTTAAAGTTCTGCTATGTGGCGCGGTA
TTATCCCGTATTGACGCCGGGCAAGAGCAACTCGGTCGCCGCATACACTATTCTCAGAATGACTTGGTTG
AGTACTCACCAGTCACAGAAAAGCATCTTACGGATGGCATGACAGTAAGAGAATTATGCAGTGCTGCCAT
AACCATGAGTGATAACACTGCGGCCAACTTACTTCTGACAACGATCGGAGGACCGAAGGAGCTAACCGCT
TTTTTGCACAACATGGGGGATCATGTAACTCGCCTTGATCGTTGGGAACCGGAGCTGAATGAAGCCATAC
CAAACGACGAGCGTGACACCACGATGCCTGTAGCAATGGCAACAACGTTGCGCAAACTATTAACTGGCGA
ACTACTTACTCTAGCTTCCCGGCAACAATTAATAGACTGGATGGAGGCGGATAAAGTTGCAGGACCACTT
CTGCGCTCGGCCCTTCCGGCTGGCTGGTTTATTGCTGATAAATCTGGAGCCGGTGAGCGTGGGTCTCGCG
GTATCATTGCAGCACTGGGGCCAGATGGTAAGCCCTCCCGTATCGTAGTTATCTACACGACGGGGAGTCA
GGCAACTATGGATGAACGAAATAGACAGATCGCTGAGATAGGTGCCTCACTGATTAAGCATTGGTAACTG
TCAGACCAAGTTTACTCATATATACTTTAGATTGATTTAAAACTTCATTTTTAATTTAAAAGGATCTAGG
TGAAGATCCTTTTTGATAATCTCATGACCAAAATCCCTTAACGTGAGTTTTCGTTCCACTGAGCGTCAGA
CCCCGTAGAAAAGATCAAAGGATCTTCTTGAGATCCTTTTTTTCTGCGCGTAATCTGCTGCTTGCAAACA
AAAAAACCACCGCTACCAGCGGTGGTTTGTTTGCCGGATCAAGAGCTACCAACTCTTTTTCCGAAGGTAA
CTGGCTTCAGCAGAGCGCAGATACCAAATACTGTTCTTCTAGTGTAGCCGTAGTTAGGCCACCACTTCAA
GAACTCTGTAGCACCGCCTACATACCTCGCTCTGCTAATCCTGTTACCAGTGGCTGCTGCCAGTGGCGAT
AAGTCGTGTCTTACCGGGTTGGACTCAAGACGATAGTTACCGGATAAGGCGCAGCGGTCGGGCTGAACGG
GGGGTTCGTGCACACAGCCCAGCTTGGAGCGAACGACCTACACCGAACTGAGATACCTACAGCGTGAGCT
ATGAGAAAGCGCCACGCTTCCCGAAGGGAGAAAGGCGGACAGGTATCCGGTAAGCGGCAGGGTCGGAACA
GGAGAGCGCACGAGGGAGCTTCCAGGGGGAAACGCCTGGTATCTTTATAGTCCTGTCGGGTTTCGCCACC
TCTGACTTGAGCGTCGATTTTTGTGATGCTCGTCAGGGGGGCGGAGCCTATGGAAAAACGCCAGCAACGC
GGCCTTTTTACGGTTCCTGGCCTTTTGCTGGCCTTTTGCTCACATGTTCTTTCCTGCGTTATCCCCTGAT
TCTGTGGATAACCGTATTACCGCCTTTGAGTGAGCTGATACCGCTCGCCGCAGCCGAACGACCGAGCGCA
GCGAGTCAGTGAGCGAGGAAGCGGAAGAGCGCCCAATACGCAAACCGCCTCTCCCCGCGCGTTGGCCGAT
TCATTAATGCAGCTGGCACGACAGGTTTCCCGACTGGAAAGCGGGCAGTGAGCGCAACGCAATTAATGTG
AGTTAGCTCACTCATTAGGCACCCCAGGCTTTACACTTTATGCTTCCGGCTCGTATGTTGTGTGGAATTG
TGAGCGGATAACAATTTCACACAGGAAACAGCTATGACCATGATTACGCCAAGCGCGCAATTAACCCTCA
CTAAAGGGAACAAAAGCTGGAGCTGCAAGCTTAATGTAGTCTTATGCAATACTCTTGTAGTCTTGCAACA
TGGTAACGATGAGTTAGCAACATGCCTTACAAGGAGAGAAAAAGCACCGTGCATGCCGATTGGTGGAAGT
AAGGTGGTACGATCGTGCCTTATTAGGAAGGCAACAGACGGGTCTGACATGGATTGGACGAACCACTGAA
TTGCCGCATTGCAGAGATATTGTATTTAAGTGCCTAGCTCGATACATAAACGGGTCTCTCTGGTTAGACC
AGATCTGAGCCTGGGAGCTCTCTGGCTAACTAGGGAACCCACTGCTTAAGCCTCAATAAAGCTTGCCTTG
AGTGCTTCAAGTAGTGTGTGCCCGTCTGTTGTGTGACTCTGGTAACTAGAGATCCCTCAGACCCTTTTAG
TCAGTGTGGAAAATCTCTAGCAGTGGCGCCCGAACAGGGACTTGAAAGCGAAAGGGAAACCAGAGGAGCT
CTCTCGACGCAGGACTCGGCTTGCTGAAGCGCGCACGGCAAGAGGCGAGGGGCGGCGACTGGTGAGTACG
CCAAAAATTTTGACTAGCGGAGGCTAGAAGGAGAGAGATGGGTGCGAGAGCGTCAGTATTAAGCGGGGGA
GAATTAGATCGCGATGGGAAAAAATTCGGTTAAGGCCAGGGGGAAAGAAAAAATATAAATTAAAACATAT
AGTATGGGCAAGCAGGGAGCTAGAACGATTCGCAGTTAATCCTGGCCTGTTAGAAACATCAGAAGGCTGT
AGACAAATACTGGGACAGCTACAACCATCCCTTCAGACAGGATCAGAAGAACTTAGATCATTATATAATA
CAGTAGCAACCCTCTATTGTGTGCATCAAAGGATAGAGATAAAAGACACCAAGGAAGCTTTAGACAAGAT
AGAGGAAGAGCAAAACAAAAGTAAGACCACCGCACAGCAAGCGGCCGCTGATCTTCAGACCTGGAGGAGG
AGATATGAGGGACAATTGGAGAAGTGAATTATATAAATATAAAGTAGTAAAAATTGAACCATTAGGAGTA
GCACCCACCAAGGCAAAGAGAAGAGTGGTGCAGAGAGAAAAAAGAGCAGTGGGAATAGGAGCTTTGTTCC
TTGGGTTCTTGGGAGCAGCAGGAAGCACTATGGGCGCAGCGTCAATGACGCTGACGGTACAGGCCAGACA
ATTATTGTCTGGTATAGTGCAGCAGCAGAACAATTTGCTGAGGGCTATTGAGGCGCAACAGCATCTGTTG
CAACTCACAGTCTGGGGCATCAAGCAGCTCCAGGCAAGAATCCTGGCTGTGGAAAGATACCTAAAGGATC
AACAGCTCCTGGGGATTTGGGGTTGCTCTGGAAAACTCATTTGCACCACTGCTGTGCCTTGGAATGCTAG
TTGGAGTAATAAATCTCTGGAACAGATTTGGAATCACACGACCTGGATGGAGTGGGACAGAGAAATTAAC
AATTACACAAGCTTAATACACTCCTTAATTGAAGAATCGCAAAACCAGCAAGAAAAGAATGAACAAGAAT
TATTGGAATTAGATAAATGGGCAAGTTTGTGGAATTGGTTTAACATAACAAATTGGCTGTGGTATATAAA
ATTATTCATAATGATAGTAGGAGGCTTGGTAGGTTTAAGAATAGTTTTTGCTGTACTTTCTATAGTGAAT
AGAGTTAGGCAGGGATATTCACCATTATCGTTTCAGACCCACCTCCCAACCCCGAGGGGACCCAGAGAGG
GCCTATTTCCCATGATTCCTTCATATTTGCATATACGATACAAGGCTGTTAGAGAGATAATTAGAATTAA
TTTGACTGTAAACACAAAGATATTAGTACAAAATACGTGACGTAGAAAGTAATAATTTCTTGGGTAGTTT
GCAGTTTTAAAATTATGTTTTAAAATGGACTATCATATGCTTACCGTAACTTGAAAGTATTTCGATTTCT
TGGCTTTATATATCTTGTGGAAAGGACGAAACACCGGAAAGACTGTAAACCTGACGGTTTTAGAGCTAGA
AATAGCAAGTTAAAATAAGGCTAGTCCGTTATCAACTTGAAAAAGTGGCACCGAGTCGGTGCTTTTTTAA
GCTTGGCGTAACTAGATCTTGAGACAAATGGCAGTATTCATCCACAATTTTAAAAGAAAAGGGGGGATTG
GGGGGTACAGTGCAGGGGAAAGAATAGTAGACATAATAGCAACAGACATACAAACTAAAGAATTACAAAA
ACAAATTACAAAAATTCAAAATTTTCGGGTTTATTACAGGGACAGCAGAGATCCACTTTGGCGCCGGCTC
GAGGGGG
Features (pLannotate 1.2.2; 29 found; start..end, strand, type, name):
     14..80      +  CDS            small t antigen (fragment): SV40 (simian virus 40) small t antigen
    106..317     +  promoter       EF-1α core promoter: core promoter for human elongation factor EF-1α
    318..1256    +  intron         EF-1α intron A: intron upstream of the start codon of human EF-1α
   1278..1877    +  CDS            PuroR (fragment): puromycin N-acetyltransferase; pac from Streptomyces; confers resistance to puromycin
   1893..2481    +  misc_feature   WPRE: woodchuck hepatitis virus posttranscriptional regulatory element
   2532..2551    +  misc_feature   cPPT/CTS (fragment): central polypurine tract and central termination sequence of HIV-1
   2553..2786    +  LTR            3' LTR (ΔU3): self-inactivating 3' long terminal repeat (LTR) from HIV-1
   2864..2985    +  polyA_signal   SV40 poly(A) signal: SV40 polyadenylation signal
   3025..3160    +  rep_origin     SV40 ori: SV40 origin of replication
   3181..3199    -  promoter       T7 promoter: promoter for bacteriophage T7 RNA polymerase
   3207..3362    +  CDS            lacZα (fragment): LacZα fragment of β-galactosidase; lacZ fragment
   3367..3795    +  rep_origin     f1 ori (sequence partly withheld): f1 bacteriophage origin of replication; arrow indicates direction of (+) strand synthesis
   3848..3952    +  promoter       AmpR promoter: bla
   3953..4813    +  CDS            AmpR: β-lactamase; bla; confers resistance to ampicillin, carbenicillin, and related antibiotics
   4984..5572    +  rep_origin     ori: high-copy-number ColE1/pMB1/pBR322/pUC origin of replication
   5755..5847    +  CDS            lacI (fragment): lac repressor; lacI; The lac repressor binds to the lac operator to inhibit transcription in E. coli. This inhibition can be relieved by adding lactose or isopropyl-β-D-thiogalactopyranoside (IPTG).
   5860..5881    +  protein_bind   CAP binding site: CAP binding activates transcription in the presence of cAMP. E. coli catabolite activator protein
   5896..5926    +  promoter       lac promoter: promoter for the E. coli lac operon
   5934..5950    +  protein_bind   lac operator: The lac repressor binds to the lac operator to inhibit transcription in E. coli. This inhibition can be relieved by adding lactose or isopropyl-β-D-thiogalactopyranoside (IPTG). lac repressor encoded by lacI
   5995..6013    +  promoter       T3 promoter: promoter for bacteriophage T3 RNA polymerase
   6041..6267    +  promoter       RSV promoter: Rous sarcoma virus enhancer/promoter
   6268..6448    +  LTR            5' LTR (truncated): truncated 5' long terminal repeat (LTR) from HIV-1
   6495..6620    +  misc_feature   HIV-1 Ψ: packaging signal of human immunodeficiency virus type 1
   6604..6967    +  CDS            HIV-1 gag (fragment): gag protein from human immunodeficiency virus 1; gag
   7113..7346    +  misc_feature   RRE: The Rev response element (RRE) of HIV-1 allows for Rev-dependent mRNA export from the nucleus to the cytoplasm.
   7723..7749    +  CDS            Rev (fragment): human immunodeficiency virus 1 (HIV-1) Rev protein; rev; enhances nuclear export of unspliced and incompletely spliced viral mRNAs
   7753..7993    +  promoter       U6 promoter: RNA polymerase III promoter for human U6 snRNA
   8023..8098    +  misc_RNA       gRNA scaffold: guide RNA scaffold for the Streptococcus pyogenes CRISPR/Cas9 system
   8154..8271    +  misc_feature   cPPT/CTS: central polypurine tract and central termination sequence of HIV-1
