[The description below was written by a language model from this plasmid's Addgene catalogue record and pLannotate feature annotations shown in this document.]
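Description:
DGKB gRNA (BRDN0001145601) is a third-generation lentiviral CRISPR guide plasmid built on the lentiGuide-Puro backbone and designed to direct Streptococcus pyogenes Cas9 to the human diacylglycerol kinase beta gene (DGKB, also known as DAGK2 or DGK-BETA). It is maintained in E. coli as a high-copy plasmid through a ColE1/pUC-type origin with ampicillin selection from the β-lactamase gene. The 8.3 kb assembled sequence also carries an f1 origin, an SV40 origin and poly(A) signal, and remnants of lac and T7/T3 cloning-vector elements in the bacterial backbone.

The viral genome is transcribed from an RSV promoter fused to a truncated HIV-1 5' LTR, which makes packaging Tat-independent. It includes the Ψ packaging signal with a partial gag region, the Rev response element, a cPPT/CTS, and a self-inactivating ΔU3 3' LTR. Within this transfer cassette, the human U6 RNA polymerase III promoter drives the DGKB-specific spacer joined to the SpCas9 gRNA scaffold. Downstream, an EF-1α core promoter with its intron A expresses puromycin N-acetyltransferase, followed by a WPRE to enhance transcript expression, so transduced mammalian cells can be selected with puromycin.

The plasmid does not encode Cas9, and the depositor notes that it must be paired with a separate Cas9 lentivector or used in cells that already express the nuclease. The guide was designed against two DGKB reference transcripts and belongs to a human kinome gRNA collection generated with optimized sgRNA design rules, supporting its use for knockout of DGKB in human cells.
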