Addgene plasmid #76916: DGKB gRNA (BRDN0001145601)
Purpose: 3rd generation lentiviral gRNA plasmid targeting human DGKB
Depositing lab: John Doench & David Root. Depositing organization: Broad Institute. Publication: Optimized sgRNA design to maximize activity and minimize off-target effects of CRISPR-Cas9. Doench JG, Fusi N, Sullender M, Hegde M, Vaimberg EW, Donovan KF, Smith I, Tothova Z, Wilen C, Orchard R, Virgin HW, Listgarten J, Root DE. Nat Biotechnol. 2016 Jan 18. doi: 10.1038/nbt.3437. PubMed 26780180.
Backbone
  Vector backbone: lentiGuide-Puro
  Backbone manufacturer: Zhang Lab (Addgene plasmid # 52963)
  Vector type: Mammalian Expression, Lentiviral, CRISPR
  Selectable markers: Puromycin
Growth in bacteria
  Bacterial resistance: Ampicillin, 100 μg/mL
  Growth temperature: 37°C
  Growth strain: DH5alpha
  Copy number: High Copy
Gene/Insert
  Gene/Insert name: DGKB (alt names: DGKB; NM_004080.2)
  gRNA/shRNA sequence: GAAAGACTGTAAACCTGACG
  Species: H. sapiens (human)
  Entrez Gene: DGKB (a.k.a. DAGK2, DGK, DGK-BETA)
  Promoter: hU6
  Cloning method: Unknown
  Sequencing primers: 5′ U6-F; 3′ pS2-R
Terms and licenses: Academic/Nonprofit Terms; Industry Terms: Not Available to Industry
Depositor comments: The gRNA was designed to target the following Genbank reference sequence(s): NM_004080.2,NM_145695.2. Note that this plasmid does NOT contain Cas9. It should be used in conjunction with lentiCas9-Blast (Addgene #52962) or otherwise with cell lines already expressing Cas9. Browse the full kinome gRNA library at http://www.addgene.org/pooled-library/broadgpp-human-kinome/ or visit http://www.broadinstitute.org/rnai/public/ for detailed protocols and information.
How to cite: DGKB gRNA (BRDN0001145601) was a gift from John Doench & David Root (Addgene plasmid # 76916 ; http://n2t.net/addgene:76916 ; RRID:Addgene_76916)
