>Addgene plasmid #76916 | DGKB gRNA (BRDN0001145601) | depositor partial sequence | sequence record 144376 | Target Sequence
GAAAGACTGTAAACCTGACG
