>Addgene plasmid #76916 | DGKB gRNA (BRDN0001145601) | addgene partial sequence | sequence record 186755 | hU6-F
AGAAAGTAATAATTTCTTGGGTAGTTTGCAGTTTTAAAATTATGTTTTAAAATGGACTATCATATGCTTA
CCGTAACTTGAAAGTATTTCGATTTCTTGGCTTTATATATCTTGTGGAAAGGACGAAACACCGGAAAGAC
TGTAAACCTGACGGTTTTAGAGCTAGAAATAGCAAGTTAAAATAAGGCTAGTCCGTTATCAACTTGAAAA
AGTGGCACCGAGTCGGTGCTTTTTTAAGCTTGGCGTAACTAGATCTTGAGACAAATGGCAGTATTCATCC
ACAATTTTAAAAGAAAAGGGGGGATTGGGGGGTACAGTGCAGGGGAAAGAATAGTAGACATAATAGCAAC
AGACATACAAACTAAAGAATTACAAAAACAAATTACAAAAATTCAAAATTTTCGGGTTTATTACAGGGAC
AGCAGAGATCCACTTTGGCGCCGGCTCGAGGGGGCCCGGGTGCAAAGATGGATAAAGTTTTAAACAGAGA
GGAATCTTTGCAGCTAATGGACCTTCTAGGTCTTGAAAGGAGTGGGAATTGGCTCCGGTGCCCGTCAGTG
GGCAGAGCGC
